>Addgene plasmid #136025 | psiCHECK3-Unstructured | addgene full sequence | sequence record 269957 | Addgene NGS Result
CGACAGATCTGCGCAGCACCATGGCCTGAAATAACCTCTGAAAGAGGAACTTGGTTAGGTACCTTCTGAG
GCGGAAAGAACCAGCTGTGGAATGTGTGTCAGTTAGGGTGTGGAAAGTCCCCAGGCTCCCCAGCAGGCAG
AAGTATGCAAAGCATGCATCTCAATTAGTCAGCAACCAGGTGTGGAAAGTCCCCAGGCTCCCCAGCAGGC
AGAAGTATGCAAAGCATGCATCTCAATTAGTCAGCAACCATAGTCCCGCCCCTAACTCCGCCCATCCCGC
CCCTAACTCCGCCCAGTTCCGCCCATTCTCCGCCCCATGGCTGACTAATTTTTTTTATTTATGCAGAGGC
CGAGGCCGCCTCGGCCTCTGAGCTATTCCAGAAGTAGTGAGGAGGCTTTTTTGGAGGCCTAGGCTTTTGC
AAAAAGCTTGATTCTTCTGACACAACAGTCTCGAACTTAAGCTGCAGAAGTTGGTCGTGAGGCACTGGGC
AGGTAAGTATCAAGGTTACAAGACAGGTTTAAGGAGACCAATAGAAACTGGGCTTGTCGAGACAGAGAAG
ACTCTTGCGTTTCTGATAGGCACCTATTGGTCTTACTGACATCCACTTTGCCTTTCTCTCCACAGGTGTC
CACTCCCAGTTCAATTACAGCTCTTAAGGCTAGAGTACTTAATACGACTCACTATAGGCTAGCCACCATG
GCTTCCAAGGTGTACGACCCCGAGCAACGCAAACGCATGATCACTGGGCCTCAGTGGTGGGCTCGCTGCA
AGCAAATGAACGTGCTGGACTCCTTCATCAACTACTATGATTCCGAGAAGCACGCCGAGAACGCCGTGAT
TTTTCTGCATGGTAACGCTGCCTCCAGCTACCTGTGGAGGCACGTCGTGCCTCACATCGAGCCCGTGGCT
AGATGCATCATCCCTGATCTGATCGGAATGGGTAAGTCCGGCAAGAGCGGGAATGGCTCATATCGCCTCC
TGGATCACTACAAGTACCTCACCGCTTGGTTCGAGCTGCTGAACCTTCCAAAGAAAATCATCTTTGTGGG
CCACGACTGGGGGGCTTGTCTGGCCTTTCACTACTCCTACGAGCACCAAGACAAGATCAAGGCCATCGTC
CATGCTGAGAGTGTCGTGGACGTGATCGAGTCCTGGGACGAGTGGCCTGACATCGAGGAGGATATCGCCC
TGATCAAGAGCGAAGAGGGCGAGAAAATGGTGCTTGAGAATAACTTCTTCGTCGAGACCATGCTCCCAAG
CAAGATCATGCGGAAACTGGAGCCTGAGGAGTTCGCTGCCTACCTGGAGCCATTCAAGGAGAAGGGCGAG
GTTAGACGGCCTACCCTCTCCTGGCCTCGCGAGATCCCTCTCGTTAAGGGAGGCAAGCCCGACGTCGTCC
AGATTGTCCGCAACTACAACGCCTACCTTCGGGCCAGCGACGATCTGCCTAAGATGTTCATCGAGTCCGA
CCCTGGGTTCTTTTCCAACGCTATTGTCGAGGGAGCTAAGAAGTTCCCTAACACCGAGTTCGTGAAGGTG
AAGGGCCTCCACTTCAGCCAGGAGGACGCTCCAGATGAAATGGGTAAGTACATCAAGAGCTTCGTGGAGC
GCGTGCTGAAGAACGAGCAGTAATTCTAGGCGATCGCTCGAGCCCCCCCCTACCCTCAACCTCAAACCCC
CACCAAAACCACACAACACAAACCATCCCACAAACACCCAAAACTAACCCCCACCAACCCCAAACACCAT
CAGAGCTCACTCCACCCCCCCCACTACACACCTAATTTCTTCCCACTATCTCCAACCACTCCCTAACCAT
AAAACCCTCCCCACAACCTAACCAAACCACCAAAACTAGTTTAAACCTAGAGCGGCCGCTGGCCGCAATA
AAATATCTTTATTTTCATTACATCTGTGTGTTGGTTTTTTGTGTGAGGATCTAAATGAGTCTTCGGACCT
CGCGGGGGCCGCTTAAGCGGTGGTTAGGGTTTGTCTGACGCGGGGGGAGGGGGAAGGAACGAAACACTCT
CATTCGGAGGCGGCTCGGGGTTTGGTCTTGGTGGCCACGGGCACGCAGAAGAGCGCCGCGATCCTCTTAA
GCACCCCCCCGCCCTCCGTGGAGGCGGGGGTTTGGTCGGCGGGTGGTAACTGGCGGGCCGCTGACTCGGG
CGGGTCGCGCGCCCCAGAGTGTGACCTTTTCGGTCTGCTCGCAGACCCCCGGGCGGCGCCGCCGCGGCGG
CGACGGGCTCGCTGGGTCCTAGGCTCCATGGGGACCGTATACGTGGACAGGCTCTGGAGCATCCGCACGA
CTGCGGTGATATTACCGGAGACCTTCTGCGGGACGAGCCGGGTCACGCGGCTGACGCGGAGCGTCCGTTG
GGCGACAAACACCAGGACGGGGCACAGGTACACTATCTTGTCACCCGGAGGCGCGAGGGACTGCAGGAGC
TTCAGGGAGTGGCGCAGCTGCTTCATCCCCGTGGCCCGTTGCTCGCGTTTGCTGGCGGTGTCCCCGGAAG
AAATATATTTGCATGTCTTTAGTTCTATGATGACACAAACCCCGCCCAGCGTCTTGTCATTGGCGAATTC
GAACACGCAGATGCAGTCGGGGCGGCGCGGTCCCAGGTCCACTTCGCATATTAAGGTGACGCGTGTGGCC
TCGAACACCGAGCGACCCTGCAGCGACCCGCTTAAAAGCTTGATTCTTCTGACACAACAGTCTCGAACTT
AAGCTGCAGAAGTTGGTCGTGAGGCACTGGGCAGGTAAGTATCAAGGTTACAAGACAGGTTTAAGGAGAC
CAATAGAAACTGGGCTTGTCGAGACAGAGAAGACTCTTGCGTTTCTGATAGGCACCTATTGGTCTTACTG
ACATCCACTTTGCCTTTCTCTCCACAGGTGTCCACTCCCAGTTCAATTACAGCTCTTAAGGCTAGAGTAC
TTAATACGACTCACTATAGGCTAGCAAAGCCACCATGGCCGATGCTAAGAACATTAAGAAGGGCCCTGCT
CCCTTCTACCCTCTGGAGGATGGCACCGCTGGCGAGCAGCTGCACAAGGCCATGAAGAGGTATGCCCTGG
TGCCTGGCACCATTGCCTTCACCGATGCCCACATTGAGGTGGACATCACCTATGCCGAGTACTTCGAGAT
GTCTGTGCGCCTGGCCGAGGCCATGAAGAGGTACGGCCTGAACACCAACCACCGCATCGTGGTGTGCTCT
GAGAACTCTCTGCAGTTCTTCATGCCAGTGCTGGGCGCCCTGTTCATCGGAGTGGCCGTGGCCCCTGCTA
ACGACATTTACAACGAGCGCGAGCTGCTGAACAGCATGGGCATTTCTCAGCCTACCGTGGTGTTCGTGTC
TAAGAAGGGCCTGCAGAAGATCCTGAACGTGCAGAAGAAGCTGCCTATCATCCAGAAGATCATCATCATG
GACTCTAAGACCGACTACCAGGGCTTCCAGAGCATGTACACATTCGTGACATCTCATCTGCCTCCTGGCT
TCAACGAGTACGACTTCGTGCCAGAGTCTTTCGACAGGGACAAAACCATTGCCCTGATCATGAACAGCTC
TGGGTCTACCGGCCTGCCTAAGGGCGTGGCCCTGCCTCATCGCACCGCCTGTGTGCGCTTCTCTCACGCC
CGCGACCCTATTTTCGGCAACCAGATCATCCCCGACACCGCTATTCTGAGCGTGGTGCCATTCCACCACG
GCTTCGGCATGTTCACCACCCTGGGCTACCTGATTTGCGGCTTTCGGGTGGTGCTGATGTACCGCTTCGA
GGAGGAGCTGTTCCTGCGCAGCCTGCAAGACTACAAAATTCAGTCTGCCCTGCTGGTGCCAACCCTGTTC
AGCTTCTTCGCTAAGAGCACCCTGATCGACAAGTACGACCTGTCTAACCTGCACGAGATTGCCTCTGGCG
GCGCCCCACTGTCTAAGGAGGTGGGCGAAGCCGTGGCCAAGCGCTTTCATCTGCCAGGCATCCGCCAGGG
CTACGGCCTGACCGAGACAACCAGCGCCATTCTGATTACCCCAGAGGGCGACGACAAGCCTGGCGCCGTG
GGCAAGGTGGTGCCATTCTTCGAGGCCAAGGTGGTGGACCTGGACACCGGCAAGACCCTGGGAGTGAACC
AGCGCGGCGAGCTGTGTGTGCGCGGCCCTATGATTATGTCCGGCTACGTGAATAACCCTGAGGCCACAAA
CGCCCTGATCGACAAGGACGGCTGGCTGCACTCTGGCGACATTGCCTACTGGGACGAGGACGAGCACTTC
TTCATCGTGGACCGCCTGAAGTCTCTGATCAAGTACAAGGGCTACCAGGTGGCCCCAGCCGAGCTGGAGT
CTATCCTGCTGCAGCACCCTAACATTTTCGACGCCGGAGTGGCCGGCCTGCCCGACGACGATGCCGGCGA
GCTGCCTGCCGCCGTCGTCGTGCTGGAACACGGCAAGACCATGACCGAGAAGGAGATCGTGGACTATGTG
GCCAGCCAGGTGACAACCGCCAAGAAGCTGCGCGGCGGAGTGGTGTTCGTGGACGAGGTGCCCAAGGGCC
TGACCGGCAAGCTGGACGCCCGCAAGATCCGCGAGATCCTGATCAAGGCTAAGAAAGGCGGCAAGATCGC
CGTGTAATGCGGCCGCTTCGAGCAGACATGATAAGATACATTGATGAGTTTGGACAAACCACAACTAGAA
TGCAGTGAAAAAAATGCTTTATTTGTGAAATTTGTGATGCTATTGCTTTATTTGTAACCATTATAAGCTG
CAATAAACAAGTTAACAACAACAATTGCATTCATTTTATGTTTCAGGTTCAGGGGGAGGTGTGGGAGGTT
TTTTAAAGCAAGTAAAACCTCTACAAATGTGGTAAAATCGATAAGGATCCAGGTGGCACTTTTCGGGGAA
ATGTGCGCGGAACCCCTATTTGTTTATTTTTCTAAATACATTCAAATATGTATCCGCTCATGAGACAATA
ACCCTGATAAATGCTTCAATAATATTGAAAAAGGAAGAGTATGAGTATTCAACATTTCCGTGTCGCCCTT
ATTCCCTTTTTTGCGGCATTTTGCCTTCCTGTTTTTGCTCACCCAGAAACGCTGGTGAAAGTAAAAGATG
CTGAAGATCAGTTGGGTGCACGAGTGGGTTACATCGAACTGGATCTCAACAGCGGTAAGATCCTTGAGAG
TTTTCGCCCCGAAGAACGTTTTCCAATGATGAGCACTTTTAAAGTTCTGCTATGTGGCGCGGTATTATCC
CGTATTGACGCCGGGCAAGAGCAACTCGGTCGCCGCATACACTATTCTCAGAATGACTTGGTTGAGTACT
CACCAGTCACAGAAAAGCATCTTACGGATGGCATGACAGTAAGAGAATTATGCAGTGCTGCCATAACCAT
GAGTGATAACACTGCGGCCAACTTACTTCTGACAACGATCGGAGGACCGAAGGAGCTAACCGCTTTTTTG
CACAACATGGGGGATCATGTAACTCGCCTTGATCGTTGGGAACCGGAGCTGAATGAAGCCATACCAAACG
ACGAGCGTGACACCACGATGCCTGTAGCAATGGCAACAACGTTGCGCAAACTATTAACTGGCGAACTACT
TACTCTAGCTTCCCGGCAACAATTAATAGACTGGATGGAGGCGGATAAAGTTGCAGGACCACTTCTGCGC
TCGGCCCTTCCGGCTGGCTGGTTTATTGCTGATAAATCTGGAGCCGGTGAGCGTGGGTCTCGCGGTATCA
TTGCAGCACTGGGGCCAGATGGTAAGCCCTCCCGTATCGTAGTTATCTACACGACGGGGAGTCAGGCAAC
TATGGATGAACGAAATAGACAGATCGCTGAGATAGGTGCCTCACTGATTAAGCATTGGTAACTGTCAGAC
CAAGTTTACTCATATATACTTTAGATTGATTTAAAACTTCATTTTTAATTTAAAAGGATCTAGGTGAAGA
TCCTTTTTGATAATCTCATGACCAAAATCCCTTAACGTGAGTTTTCGTTCCACTGAGCGTCAGACCCCGT
AGAAAAGATCAAAGGATCTTCTTGAGATCCTTTTTTTCTGCGCGTAATCTGCTGCTTGCAAACAAAAAAA
CCACCGCTACCAGCGGTGGTTTGTTTGCCGGATCAAGAGCTACCAACTCTTTTTCCGAAGGTAACTGGCT
TCAGCAGAGCGCAGATACCAAATACTGTTCTTCTAGTGTAGCCGTAGTTAGGCCACCACTTCAAGAACTC
TGTAGCACCGCCTACATACCTCGCTCTGCTAATCCTGTTACCAGTGGCTGCTGCCAGTGGCGATAAGTCG
TGTCTTACCGGGTTGGACTCAAGACGATAGTTACCGGATAAGGCGCAGCGGTCGGGCTGAACGGGGGGTT
CGTGCACACAGCCCAGCTTGGAGCGAACGACCTACACCGAACTGAGATACCTACAGCGTGAGCTATGAGA
AAGCGCCACGCTTCCCGAAGGGAGAAAGGCGGACAGGTATCCGGTAAGCGGCAGGGTCGGAACAGGAGAG
CGCACGAGGGAGCTTCCAGGGGGAAACGCCTGGTATCTTTATAGTCCTGTCGGGTTTCGCCACCTCTGAC
TTGAGCGTCGATTTTTGTGATGCTCGTCAGGGGGGCGGAGCCTATGGAAAAACGCCAGCAACGCGGCCTT
TTTACGGTTCCTGGCCTTTTGCTGGCCTTTTGCTCACATGGCT
Features (pLannotate 1.2.2; 14 found; start..end, strand, type, name):
     66..423     +  promoter       SV40 promoter: SV40 enhancer and early promoter
    493..625     +  intron         chimeric intron: chimera between introns from human β-globin and immunoglobulin heavy chain genes
    670..688     +  promoter       T7 promoter: promoter for bacteriophage T7 RNA polymerase
    698..1633    +  CDS            hRluc: Renilla luciferase human codon-optimized
   1887..1935    +  polyA_signal   poly(A) signal: synthetic polyadenylation signal
   1944..2695    +  promoter       HSV TK promoter: herpes simplex virus thymidine kinase promoter
   2765..2897    +  intron         chimeric intron: chimera between introns from human β-globin and immunoglobulin heavy chain genes
   2942..2960    +  promoter       T7 promoter: promoter for bacteriophage T7 RNA polymerase
   2975..4627    +  CDS            luciferase: firefly luciferase; luc+; enhanced luc+ version of the luciferase gene AAS38485.1 42718124.0
   4652..4773    -  polyA_signal   SV40 poly(A) signal: SV40 polyadenylation signal
   4796..4864    -  CDS            large T antigen (fragment): large T antigen from SV40 (simian virus 40)
   4906..5010    +  promoter       AmpR promoter: bla
   5011..5871    +  CDS            AmpR: β-lactamase; bla; confers resistance to ampicillin, carbenicillin, and related antibiotics
   6042..6630    +  rep_origin     ori: high-copy-number ColE1/pMB1/pBR322/pUC origin of replication
