[The description below was written by a language model from this plasmid's Addgene catalogue record and pLannotate feature annotations shown in this document.]
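Description:
psiCHECK3-Unstructured is a dual-luciferase mammalian reporter plasmid of about 6.7 kb, built on a modified version of the Promega psiCHECK-2 backbone. It is propagated in E. coli through a high-copy ColE1/pUC-type origin and selected with ampicillin via the β-lactamase (AmpR) gene and its native promoter.

The plasmid carries two independent expression cassettes on the same strand. In the first, the SV40 enhancer/early promoter drives a human codon-optimized Renilla luciferase (hRluc), preceded by a chimeric β-globin/immunoglobulin intron and a T7 promoter, and terminated by a synthetic poly(A) signal. The unannotated stretch between the end of the hRluc coding sequence and this poly(A) signal is presumably where the insert lies. According to the record, that insert is an artificial, unstructured 3'UTR sequence that corresponds to no natural gene. In the second cassette, the HSV thymidine kinase promoter drives firefly luciferase (luc+), again with a chimeric intron and T7 promoter upstream, and ends in an SV40 poly(A) signal; a small SV40 large T antigen fragment annotated beside it is most likely a remnant of that SV40-derived region. The presence of an intron in both transcription units is the stated backbone modification. It was introduced for RT-qPCR measurement of the reporter transcripts, as spliced mRNA can then be distinguished from plasmid DNA.

In use, Renilla output reports the effect of the inserted 3'UTR on mRNA stability or expression, while firefly luciferase from the same plasmid serves as an internal normalization control. The associated work concerns structure-mediated RNA decay involving UPF1 and G3BP1, so this construct likely serves as the low-structure 3'UTR reporter in such comparisons, although the record does not spell out that role.
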