Addgene plasmid #136025: psiCHECK3-Unstructured
Purpose: Artificial Unstructured 3'UTR inserted into the 3'UTR of Renilla luciferase in the psiCHECK3 plasmid
Depositing lab: Anthony Leung. Publication: Structure-Mediated RNA Decay by UPF1 and G3BP1. Fischer JW, Busa VF, Shao Y, Leung AKL. Mol Cell. 2020 Apr 2;78(1):70-84.e6. doi: 10.1016/j.molcel.2020.01.021. Epub 2020 Feb 3. PubMed 32017897.
Backbone
  Vector backbone: Modified psCHECK2
  Backbone manufacturer: Promega
  Modifications to backbone: Modified so both Renilla and Firefly luciferase contain an intron for RT-qPCR
  Vector type: Mammalian Expression, Luciferase
Growth in bacteria
  Bacterial resistance: Ampicillin, 100 μg/mL
  Growth temperature: 37°C
  Growth strain: DH5alpha
  Copy number: Unknown
Gene/Insert
  Gene/Insert name: No gene (Artificial)
Terms and licenses: Academic/Nonprofit Terms; Industry Terms: Not Available to Industry
How to cite: psiCHECK3-Unstructured was a gift from Anthony Leung (Addgene plasmid # 136025 ; http://n2t.net/addgene:136025 ; RRID:Addgene_136025)
