>Addgene plasmid #136025 | psiCHECK3-Unstructured | depositor partial sequence | sequence record 263037 | 3'UTR with Insertion
TTCTAGGCGATCGCTCGAGCCCCCCCCTACCCTCAACCTCAAACCCCCACCAAAACCACACAACACAAAC
CATCCCACAAACACCCAAAACTAACCCCCACCAACCCCAAACACCATCAGAGCTCACTCCACCCCCCCCA
CTACACACCTAATTTCTTCCCACTATCTCCAACCACTCCCTAACCATAAAACCCTCCCCACAACCTAACC
AAACCACCAAAACTAGTTTAAACCTAGAGCGGCCGCTGGCCGC
